>Addgene plasmid #110865 | pLenti-VRERRA-P2A-GFP-PGK-Puro | addgene full sequence | sequence record 211470 | Addgene NGS Result
GAGCTGCAAGCTTAATGTAGTCTTATGCAATACTCTTGTAGTCTTGCAACATGGTAACGATGAGTTAGCA
ACATGCCTTACAAGGAGAGAAAAAGCACCGTGCATGCCGATTGGTGGAAGTAAGGTGGTACGATCGTGCC
TTATTAGGAAGGCAACAGACGGGTCTGACATGGATTGGACGAACCACTGAATTGCCGCATTGCAGAGATA
TTGTATTTAAGTGCCTAGCTCGATACATAAACGGGTCTCTCTGGTTAGACCAGATCTGAGCCTGGGAGCT
CTCTGGCTAACTAGGGAACCCACTGCTTAAGCCTCAATAAAGCTTGCCTTGAGTGCTTCAAGTAGTGTGT
GCCCGTCTGTTGTGTGACTCTGGTAACTAGAGATCCCTCAGACCCTTTTAGTCAGTGTGGAAAATCTCTA
GCAGTGGCGCCCGAACAGGGACTTGAAAGCGAAAGGGAAACCAGAGGAGCTCTCTCGACGCAGGACTCGG
CTTGCTGAAGCGCGCACGGCAAGAGGCGAGGGGCGGCGACTGGTGAGTACGCCAAAAATTTTGACTAGCG
GAGGCTAGAAGGAGAGAGATGGGTGCGAGAGCGTCAGTATTAAGCGGGGGAGAATTAGATCGCGATGGGA
AAAAATTCGGTTAAGGCCAGGGGGAAAGAAAAAATATAAATTAAAACATATAGTATGGGCAAGCAGGGAG
CTAGAACGATTCGCAGTTAATCCTGGCCTGTTAGAAACATCAGAAGGCTGTAGACAAATACTGGGACAGC
TACAACCATCCCTTCAGACAGGATCAGAAGAACTTAGATCATTATATAATACAGTAGCAACCCTCTATTG
TGTGCATCAAAGGATAGAGATAAAAGACACCAAGGAAGCTTTAGACAAGATAGAGGAAGAGCAAAACAAA
AGTAAGACCACCGCACAGCAAGCGGCCGCTGATCTTCAGACCTGGAGGAGGAGATATGAGGGACAATTGG
AGAAGTGAATTATATAAATATAAAGTAGTAAAAATTGAACCATTAGGAGTAGCACCCACCAAGGCAAAGA
GAAGAGTGGTGCAGAGAGAAAAAAGAGCAGTGGGAATAGGAGCTTTGTTCCTTGGGTTCTTGGGAGCAGC
AGGAAGCACTATGGGCGCAGCGTCAATGACGCTGACGGTACAGGCCAGACAATTATTGTCTGGTATAGTG
CAGCAGCAGAACAATTTGCTGAGGGCTATTGAGGCGCAACAGCATCTGTTGCAACTCACAGTCTGGGGCA
TCAAGCAGCTCCAGGCAAGAATCCTGGCTGTGGAAAGATACCTAAAGGATCAACAGCTCCTGGGGATTTG
GGGTTGCTCTGGAAAACTCATTTGCACCACTGCTGTGCCTTGGAATGCTAGTTGGAGTAATAAATCTCTG
GAACAGATTTGGAATCACACGACCTGGATGGAGTGGGACAGAGAAATTAACAATTACACAAGCTTAATAC
ACTCCTTAATTGAAGAATCGCAAAACCAGCAAGAAAAGAATGAACAAGAATTATTGGAATTAGATAAATG
GGCAAGTTTGTGGAATTGGTTTAACATAACAAATTGGCTGTGGTATATAAAATTATTCATAATGATAGTA
GGAGGCTTGGTAGGTTTAAGAATAGTTTTTGCTGTACTTTCTATAGTGAATAGAGTTAGGCAGGGATATT
CACCATTATCGTTTCAGACCCACCTCCCAACCCCGAGGGGACCCAGACCACAATTTTAAAAGAAAAGGGG
GGATTGGGGGGTACAGTGCAGGGGAAAGAATAGTAGACATAATAGCAACAGACATACAAACTAAAGAATT
ACAAAAACAAATTACAAAAATTCAAAATTTTCGGGTTTATTACAGGGACAGCAGAGATCCACTTTGGCGC
CGGCTCGAGTGGCTCCGGTGCCCGTCAGTGGGCAGAGCGCACATCGCCCACAGTCCCCGAGAAGTTGGGG
GGAGGGGTCGGCAATTGAACCGGTGCCTAGAGAAGGTGGCGCGGGGTAAACTGGGAAAGTGATGTCGTGT
ACTGGCTCCGCCTTTTTCCCGAGGGTGGGGGAGAACCGTATATAAGTGCAGTAGTCGCCGTGAACGTTCT
TTTTCGCAACGGGTTTGCCGCCAGAACACAGGTGTCGTGACGCGGGATCCGCCACCATGGATTACAAAGA
CGATGACGATAAGATGGCCCCAAAGAAGAAGCGGAAGGTCGGTATCCACGGAGTCCCAGCAGCCGACAAG
AAGTACAGCATCGGCCTGGACATCGGCACCAACTCTGTGGGCTGGGCCGTGATCACCGACGAGTACAAGG
TGCCCAGCAAGAAATTCAAGGTGCTGGGCAACACCGACCGGCACAGCATCAAGAAGAACCTGATCGGAGC
CCTGCTGTTCGACAGCGGCGAAACAGCCGAGGCCACCCGGCTGAAGAGAACCGCCAGAAGAAGATACACC
AGACGGAAGAACCGGATCTGCTATCTGCAAGAGATCTTCAGCAACGAGATGGCCAAGGTGGACGACAGCT
TCTTCCACAGACTGGAAGAGTCCTTCCTGGTGGAAGAGGATAAGAAGCACGAGCGGCACCCCATCTTCGG
CAACATCGTGGACGAGGTGGCCTACCACGAGAAGTACCCCACCATCTACCACCTGAGAAAGAAACTGGTG
GACAGCACCGACAAGGCCGACCTGCGGCTGATCTATCTGGCCCTGGCCCACATGATCAAGTTCCGGGGCC
ACTTCCTGATCGAGGGCGACCTGAACCCCGACAACAGCGACGTGGACAAGCTGTTCATCCAGCTGGTGCA
GACCTACAACCAGCTGTTCGAGGAAAACCCCATCAACGCCAGCGGCGTGGACGCCAAGGCCATCCTGTCT
GCCAGACTGAGCAAGAGCAGACGGCTGGAAAATCTGATCGCCCAGCTGCCCGGCGAGAAGAAGAATGGCC
TGTTCGGAAACCTGATTGCCCTGAGCCTGGGCCTGACCCCCAACTTCAAGAGCAACTTCGACCTGGCCGA
GGATGCCAAACTGCAGCTGAGCAAGGACACCTACGACGACGACCTGGACAACCTGCTGGCCCAGATCGGC
GACCAGTACGCCGACCTGTTTCTGGCCGCCAAGAACCTGTCCGACGCCATCCTGCTGAGCGACATCCTGA
GAGTGAACACCGAGATCACCAAGGCCCCCCTGAGCGCCTCTATGATCAAGAGATACGACGAGCACCACCA
GGACCTGACCCTGCTGAAAGCTCTCGTGCGGCAGCAGCTGCCTGAGAAGTACAAAGAGATTTTCTTCGAC
CAGAGCAAGAACGGCTACGCCGGCTACATTGACGGCGGAGCCAGCCAGGAAGAGTTCTACAAGTTCATCA
AGCCCATCCTGGAAAAGATGGACGGCACCGAGGAACTGCTCGTGAAGCTGAACAGAGAGGACCTGCTGCG
GAAGCAGCGGACCTTCGACAACGGCAGCATCCCCCACCAGATCCACCTGGGAGAGCTGCACGCCATTCTG
CGGCGGCAGGAAGATTTTTACCCATTCCTGAAGGACAACCGGGAAAAGATCGAGAAGATCCTGACCTTCC
GCATCCCCTACTACGTGGGCCCTCTGGCCAGGGGAAACAGCAGATTCGCCTGGATGACCAGAAAGAGCGA
GGAAACCATCACCCCCTGGAACTTCGAGGAAGTGGTGGACAAGGGCGCTTCCGCCCAGAGCTTCATCGAG
CGGATGACCAACTTCGATAAGAACCTGCCCAACGAGAAGGTGCTGCCCAAGCACAGCCTGCTGTACGAGT
ACTTCACCGTGTATAACGAGCTGACCAAAGTGAAATACGTGACCGAGGGAATGAGAAAGCCCGCCTTCCT
GAGCGGCGAGCAGAAAAAGGCCATCGTGGACCTGCTGTTCAAGACCAACCGGAAAGTGACCGTGAAGCAG
CTGAAAGAGGACTACTTCAAGAAAATCGAGTGCTTCGACTCCGTGGAAATCTCCGGCGTGGAAGATCGGT
TCAACGCCTCCCTGGGCACATACCACGATCTGCTGAAAATTATCAAGGACAAGGACTTCCTGGACAATGA
GGAAAACGAGGACATTCTGGAAGATATCGTGCTGACCCTGACACTGTTTGAGGACAGAGAGATGATCGAG
GAACGGCTGAAAACCTATGCCCACCTGTTCGACGACAAAGTGATGAAGCAGCTGAAGCGGCGGAGATACA
CCGGCTGGGGCAGGCTGAGCCGGAAGCTGATCAACGGCATCCGGGACAAGCAGTCCGGCAAGACAATCCT
GGATTTCCTGAAGTCCGACGGCTTCGCCAACAGAAACTTCATGCAGCTGATCCACGACGACAGCCTGACC
TTTAAAGAGGACATCCAGAAAGCCCAGGTGTCCGGCCAGGGCGATAGCCTGCACGAGCACATTGCCAATC
TGGCCGGCAGCCCCGCCATTAAGAAGGGCATCCTGCAGACAGTGAAGGTGGTGGACGAGCTCGTGAAAGT
GATGGGCCGGCACAAGCCCGAGAACATCGTGATCGAAATGGCCAGAGAGAACCAGACCACCCAGAAGGGA
CAGAAGAACAGCCGCGAGAGAATGAAGCGGATCGAAGAGGGCATCAAAGAGCTGGGCAGCCAGATCCTGA
AAGAACACCCCGTGGAAAACACCCAGCTGCAGAACGAGAAGCTGTACCTGTACTACCTGCAGAATGGGCG
GGATATGTACGTGGACCAGGAACTGGACATCAACCGGCTGTCCGACTACGATGTGGACCATATCGTGCCT
CAGAGCTTTCTGAAGGACGACTCCATCGACAACAAGGTGCTGACCAGAAGCGACAAGAACCGGGGCAAGA
GCGACAACGTGCCCTCCGAAGAGGTCGTGAAGAAGATGAAGAACTACTGGCGGCAGCTGCTGAACGCCAA
GCTGATTACCCAGAGAAAGTTCGACAATCTGACCAAGGCCGAGAGAGGCGGCCTGAGCGAACTGGATAAG
GCCGGCTTCATCAAGAGACAGCTGGTGGAAACCCGGCAGATCACAAAGCACGTGGCACAGATCCTGGACT
CCCGGATGAACACTAAGTACGACGAGAATGACAAGCTGATCCGGGAAGTGAAAGTGATCACCCTGAAGTC
CAAGCTGGTGTCCGATTTCCGGAAGGATTTCCAGTTTTACAAAGTGCGCGAGATCAACAACTACCACCAC
GCCCACGACGCCTACCTGAACGCCGTCGTGGGAACCGCCCTGATCAAAAAGTACCCTAAGCTGGAAAGCG
AGTTCGTGTACGGCGACTACAAGGTGTACGACGTGCGGAAGATGATCGCCAAGAGCGAGCAGGAAATCGG
CAAGGCTACCGCCAAGTACTTCTTCTACAGCAACATCATGAACTTTTTCAAGACCGAGATTACCCTGGCC
AACGGCGAGATCCGGAAGCGGCCTCTGATCGAGACAAACGGCGAAACCGGGGAGATCGTGTGGGATAAGG
GCCGGGATTTTGCCACCGTGCGGAAAGTGCTGAGCATGCCCCAAGTGAATATCGTGAAAAAGACCGAGGT
GCAGACAGGCGGCTTCAGCAAAGAGTCTATCCTGCCCAAGAGGAACAGCGATAAGCTGATCGCCAGAAAG
AAGGACTGGGACCCTAAGAAGTACGGCGGCTTCGTCAGCCCCACCGTGGCCTATTCTGTGCTGGTGGTGG
CCAAAGTGGAAAAGGGCAAGTCCAAGAAACTGAAGAGTGTGAAAGAGCTGCTGGGGATCACCATCATGGA
AAGAAGCAGCTTCGAGAAGAATCCCATCGACTTTCTGGAAGCCAAGGGCTACAAAGAAGTGAAAAAGGAC
CTGATCATCAAGCTGCCTAAGTACTCCCTGTTCGAGCTGGAAAACGGCCGGAAGAGAATGCTGGCCTCTG
CCAGGGAACTGCAGAAGGGAAACGAACTGGCCCTGCCCTCCAAATATGTGAACTTCCTGTACCTGGCCAG
CCACTATGAGAAGCTGAAGGGCTCCCCCGAGGATAATGAGCAGAAACAGCTGTTTGTGGAACAGCACAAG
CACTACCTGGACGAGATCATCGAGCAGATCAGCGAGTTCTCCAAGAGAGTGATCCTGGCCGACGCTAATC
TGGACAAAGTGCTGTCCGCCTACAACAAGCACCGGGATAAGCCCATCAGAGAGCAGGCCGAGAATATCAT
CCACCTGTTTACCCTGACCAATCTGGGAGCCCCTGCCGCCTTCAAGTACTTTGACACCACCATCGACCGG
AAGGAGTACAGGAGCACCAAAGAGGTGCTGGACGCCACCCTGATCCACCAGAGCATCACCGGCCTGTACG
AGACACGGATCGACCTGTCTCAGCTGGGAGGCGACAAGCGTCCTGCTGCTACTAAGAAAGCTGGTCAAGC
TAAGAAAAAGAAAGGCAGCGGCGCCACCAACTTCAGCCTGCTGAAGCAGGCCGGCGACGTGGAGGAGAAC
CCCGGCCCCATGGTGAGCAAGGGCGAGGAGCTGTTCACCGGGGTGGTGCCCATCCTGGTCGAGCTGGACG
GCGACGTAAACGGCCACAAGTTCAGCGTGTCTGGCGAGGGCGAGGGCGATGCCACCTACGGCAAGCTGAC
CCTGAAGTTCATCTGCACCACCGGCAAGCTGCCCGTGCCCTGGCCCACCCTCGTGACCACCCTGACCTAC
GGCGTGCAGTGCTTCAGCCGCTACCCCGACCACATGAAGCAGCACGACTTCTTCAAGTCCGCCATGCCCG
AAGGCTACGTCCAGGAGCGCACCATCTTCTTCAAGGACGACGGCAACTACAAGACCCGCGCCGAGGTGAA
GTTCGAGGGCGACACCCTGGTGAACCGCATCGAGCTGAAGGGCATCGACTTCAAGGAGGACGGCAACATC
CTGGGGCACAAGCTGGAGTACAACTACAACAGCCACAACGTCTATATCATGGCCGACAAGCAGAAGAACG
GCATCAAGGCGAACTTCAAGATCCGCCACAACATCGAGGACGGCAGCGTGCAGCTCGCCGACCACTACCA
GCAGAACACCCCCATCGGCGACGGCCCCGTGCTGCTGCCCGACAACCACTACCTGAGCACCCAGTCCGCC
CTGAGCAAAGACCCCAACGAGAAGCGCGATCACATGGTCCTGCTGGAGTTCGTGACCGCCGCCGGGATCA
CTCTCGGCATGGACGAGCTGTACAAGTAAGCTAGCCTACCGGGTAGGGGAGGCGCTTTTCCCAAGGCAGT
CTGGAGCATGCGCTTTAGCAGCCCCGCTGGGCACTTGGCGCTACACAAGTGGCCTCTGGCCTCGCACACA
TTCCACATCCACCGGTAGGCGCCAACCGGCTCCGTTCTTTGGTGGCCCCTTCGCGCCACCTTCTACTCCT
CCCCTAGTCAGGAAGTTCCCCCCCGCCCCGCAGCTCGCGTCGTGCAGGACGTGACAAATGGAAGTAGCAC
GTCTCACTAGTCTCGTGCAGATGGACAGCACCGCTGAGCAATGGAAGCGGGTAGGCCTTTGGGGCAGCGG
CCAATAGCAGCTTTGCTCCTTCGCTTTCTGGGCTCAGAGGCTGGGAAGGGGTGGGTCCGGGGGCGGGCTC
AGGGGCGGGCTCAGGGGCGGGGCGGGCGCCCGAAGGTCCTCCGGAGGCCCGGCATTCTGCACGCTTCAAA
AGCGCACGTCTGCCGCGCTGTTCTCCTCTTCCTCATCTCCGGGCCTTTCGACCTGCAGCCCAAGCTTACC
ATGACCGAGTACAAGCCCACGGTGCGCCTCGCCACCCGCGACGACGTCCCCAGGGCCGTACGCACCCTCG
CCGCCGCGTTCGCCGACTACCCCGCCACGCGCCACACCGTCGATCCGGACCGCCACATCGAGCGGGTCAC
CGAGCTGCAAGAACTCTTCCTCACGCGCGTCGGGCTCGACATCGGCAAGGTGTGGGTCGCGGACGACGGC
GCCGCGGTGGCGGTCTGGACCACGCCGGAGAGCGTCGAAGCGGGGGCGGTGTTCGCCGAGATCGGCCCGC
GCATGGCCGAGTTGAGCGGTTCCCGGCTGGCCGCGCAGCAACAGATGGAAGGCCTCCTGGCGCCGCACCG
GCCCAAGGAGCCCGCGTGGTTCCTGGCCACCGTCGGCGTCTCGCCCGACCACCAGGGCAAGGGTCTGGGC
AGCGCCGTCGTGCTCCCCGGAGTGGAGGCGGCCGAGCGCGCCGGGGTGCCCGCCTTCCTGGAGACCTCCG
CGCCCCGCAACCTCCCCTTCTACGAGCGGCTCGGCTTCACCGTCACCGCCGACGTCGAGGTGCCCGAAGG
ACCGCGCACCTGGTGCATGACCCGCAAGCCCGGTGCCTGATTCTAGAAAGTCGACAATCAACCTCTGGAT
TACAAAATTTGTGAAAGATTGACTGGTATTCTTAACTATGTTGCTCCTTTTACGCTATGTGGATACGCTG
CTTTAATGCCTTTGTATCATGCTATTGCTTCCCGTATGGCTTTCATTTTCTCCTCCTTGTATAAATCCTG
GTTGCTGTCTCTTTATGAGGAGTTGTGGCCCGTTGTCAGGCAACGTGGCGTGGTGTGCACTGTGTTTGCT
GACGCAACCCCCACTGGTTGGGGCATTGCCACCACCTGTCAGCTCCTTTCCGGGACTTTCGCTTTCCCCC
TCCCTATTGCCACGGCGGAACTCATCGCCGCCTGCCTTGCCCGCTGCTGGACAGGGGCTCGGCTGTTGGG
CACTGACAATTCCGTGGTGTTGTCGGGGAAATCATCGTCCTTTCCTTGGCTGCTCGCCTGTGTTGCCACC
TGGATTCTGCGCGGGACGTCCTTCTGCTACGTCCCTTCGGCCCTCAATCCAGCGGACCTTCCTTCCCGCG
GCCTGCTGCCGGCTCTGCGGCCTCTTCCGCGTCTTCGCCTTCGCCCTCAGACGAGTCGGATCTCCCTTTG
GGCCGCCTCCCCGCGTCGACTTTAAGACCAATGACTTACAAGGCAGCTGTAGATCTTAGCCACTTTTTAA
AAGAAAAGGGGGGACTGGAAGGGCTAATTCACTCCCAACGAAGACAAGATCTGCTTTTTGCTTGTACTGG
GTCTCTCTGGTTAGACCAGATCTGAGCCTGGGAGCTCTCTGGCTAACTAGGGAACCCACTGCTTAAGCCT
CAATAAAGCTTGCCTTGAGTGCTTCAAGTAGTGTGTGCCCGTCTGTTGTGTGACTCTGGTAACTAGAGAT
CCCTCAGACCCTTTTAGTCAGTGTGGAAAATCTCTAGCAGTACGTATAGTAGTTCATGTCATCTTATTAT
TCAGTATTTATAACTTGCAAAGAAATGAATATCAGAGAGTGAGAGGAACTTGTTTATTGCAGCTTATAAT
GGTTACAAATAAAGCAATAGCATCACAAATTTCACAAATAAAGCATTTTTTTCACTGCATTCTAGTTGTG
GTTTGTCCAAACTCATCAATGTATCTTATCATGTCTGGCTCTAGCTATCCCGCCCCTAACTCCGCCCATC
CCGCCCCTAACTCCGCCCAGTTCCGCCCATTCTCCGCCCCATGGCTGACTAATTTTTTTTATTTATGCAG
AGGCCGAGGCCGCCTCGGCCTCTGAGCTATTCCAGAAGTAGTGAGGAGGCTTTTTTGGAGGCCTAGGGAC
GTACCCAATTCGCCCTATAGTGAGTCGTATTACGCGCGCTCACTGGCCGTCGTTTTACAACGTCGTGACT
GGGAAAACCCTGGCGTTACCCAACTTAATCGCCTTGCAGCACATCCCCCTTTCGCCAGCTGGCGTAATAG
CGAAGAGGCCCGCACCGATCGCCCTTCCCAACAGTTGCGCAGCCTGAATGGCGAATGGG
[124 nt withheld, positions 9790-9913]
C
[91 nt withheld, positions 9915-10005]
A
[49 nt withheld, positions 10007-10055]
CCTTTGACGTTGGAGTCCACGTTCTTT
[37 nt withheld, positions 10083-10119]
ACCCTATCTCGGTCTATTCTTTTGATTTATAAGGGATTTTGCCGATTTCGGCCTATTGGTTAAAAAATGA
GCTGATTTAACAAAAATTTAACGCGAATTTTAACAAAATATTAACGCTTACAATTTAGGTGGCACTTTTC
GGGGAAATGTGCGCGGAACCCCTATTTGTTTATTTTTCTAAATACATTCAAATATGTATCCGCTCATGAG
ACAATAACCCTGATAAATGCTTCAATAATATTGAAAAAGGAAGAGTATGAGTATTCAACATTTCCGTGTC
GCCCTTATTCCCTTTTTTGCGGCATTTTGCCTTCCTGTTTTTGCTCACCCAGAAACGCTGGTGAAAGTAA
AAGATGCTGAAGATCAGTTGGGTGCACGAGTGGGTTACATCGAACTGGATCTCAACAGCGGTAAGATCCT
TGAGAGTTTTCGCCCCGAAGAACGTTTTCCAATGATGAGCACTTTTAAAGTTCTGCTATGTGGCGCGGTA
TTATCCCGTATTGACGCCGGGCAAGAGCAACTCGGTCGCCGCATACACTATTCTCAGAATGACTTGGTTG
AGTACTCACCAGTCACAGAAAAGCATCTTACGGATGGCATGACAGTAAGAGAATTATGCAGTGCTGCCAT
AACCATGAGTGATAACACTGCGGCCAACTTACTTCTGACAACGATCGGAGGACCGAAGGAGCTAACCGCT
TTTTTGCACAACATGGGGGATCATGTAACTCGCCTTGATCGTTGGGAACCGGAGCTGAATGAAGCCATAC
CAAACGACGAGCGTGACACCACGATGCCTGTAGCAATGGCAACAACGTTGCGCAAACTATTAACTGGCGA
ACTACTTACTCTAGCTTCCCGGCAACAATTAATAGACTGGATGGAGGCGGATAAAGTTGCAGGACCACTT
CTGCGCTCGGCCCTTCCGGCTGGCTGGTTTATTGCTGATAAATCTGGAGCCGGTGAGCGTGGGTCTCGCG
GTATCATTGCAGCACTGGGGCCAGATGGTAAGCCCTCCCGTATCGTAGTTATCTACACGACGGGGAGTCA
GGCAACTATGGATGAACGAAATAGACAGATCGCTGAGATAGGTGCCTCACTGATTAAGCATTGGTAACTG
TCAGACCAAGTTTACTCATATATACTTTAGATTGATTTAAAACTTCATTTTTAATTTAAAAGGATCTAGG
TGAAGATCCTTTTTGATAATCTCATGACCAAAATCCCTTAACGTGAGTTTTCGTTCCACTGAGCGTCAGA
CCCCGTAGAAAAGATCAAAGGATCTTCTTGAGATCCTTTTTTTCTGCGCGTAATCTGCTGCTTGCAAACA
AAAAAACCACCGCTACCAGCGGTGGTTTGTTTGCCGGATCAAGAGCTACCAACTCTTTTTCCGAAGGTAA
CTGGCTTCAGCAGAGCGCAGATACCAAATACTGTTCTTCTAGTGTAGCCGTAGTTAGGCCACCACTTCAA
GAACTCTGTAGCACCGCCTACATACCTCGCTCTGCTAATCCTGTTACCAGTGGCTGCTGCCAGTGGCGAT
AAGTCGTGTCTTACCGGGTTGGACTCAAGACGATAGTTACCGGATAAGGCGCAGCGGTCGGGCTGAACGG
GGGGTTCGTGCACACAGCCCAGCTTGGAGCGAACGACCTACACCGAACTGAGATACCTACAGCGTGAGCT
ATGAGAAAGCGCCACGCTTCCCGAAGGGAGAAAGGCGGACAGGTATCCGGTAAGCGGCAGGGTCGGAACA
GGAGAGCGCACGAGGGAGCTTCCAGGGGGAAACGCCTGGTATCTTTATAGTCCTGTCGGGTTTCGCCACC
TCTGACTTGAGCGTCGATTTTTGTGATGCTCGTCAGGGGGGCGGAGCCTATGGAAAAACGCCAGCAACGC
GGCCTTTTTACGGTTCCTGGCCTTTTGCTGGCCTTTTGCTCACATGTTCTTTCCTGCGTTATCCCCTGAT
TCTGTGGATAACCGTATTACCGCCTTTGAGTGAGCTGATACCGCTCGCCGCAGCCGAACGACCGAGCGCA
GCGAGTCAGTGAGCGAGGAAGCGGAAGAGCGCCCAATACGCAAACCGCCTCTCCCCGCGCGTTGGCCGAT
TCATTAATGCAGCTGGCACGACAGGTTTCCCGACTGGAAAGCGGGCAGTGAGCGCAACGCAATTAATGTG
AGTTAGCTCACTCATTAGGCACCCCAGGCTTTACACTTTATGCTTCCGGCTCGTATGTTGTGTGGAATTG
TGAGCGGATAACAATTTCACACAGGAAACAGCTATGACCATGATTACGCCAAGCGCGCAATTAACCCTCA
CTAAAGGGAACAAAAGCTG
Features (pLannotate 1.2.2; 29 found; start..end, strand, type, name):
     16..242     +  promoter       RSV promoter: Rous sarcoma virus enhancer/promoter
    243..423     +  LTR            5' LTR (truncated): truncated 5' long terminal repeat (LTR) from HIV-1
    470..595     +  misc_feature   HIV-1 Ψ: packaging signal of human immunodeficiency virus type 1
    579..942     +  CDS            HIV-1 gag (fragment): gag protein from human immunodeficiency virus 1; gag
   1088..1321    +  misc_feature   RRE: The Rev response element (RRE) of HIV-1 allows for Rev-dependent mRNA export from the nucleus to the cytoplasm.
   1698..1724    +  CDS            Rev (fragment): human immunodeficiency virus 1 (HIV-1) Rev protein; rev; enhances nuclear export of unspliced and incompletely spliced viral mRNAs
   1734..1851    +  misc_feature   cPPT/CTS: central polypurine tract and central termination sequence of HIV-1
   1920..2131    +  promoter       EF-1α core promoter: core promoter for human elongation factor EF-1α
   2235..3836    +  CDS            Cas9(N): N-terminal portion of Streptococcus pyogenes Cas9 (Zetsche et al., 2015)
   3837..6335    +  CDS            Cas9(C): C-terminal portion of Streptococcus pyogenes Cas9 (Zetsche et al., 2015)
   6450..7169    +  CDS            EGFP: the original enhanced GFP (Yang et al., 1996) mammalian codon-optimized
   7181..7680    +  promoter       PGK promoter: mouse phosphoglycerate kinase 1 promoter
   7701..8300    +  CDS            PuroR: puromycin N-acetyltransferase; pac from Streptomyces alboniger; confers resistance to puromycin
   8316..8904    +  misc_feature   WPRE: woodchuck hepatitis virus posttranscriptional regulatory element
   8955..8974    +  misc_feature   cPPT/CTS (fragment): central polypurine tract and central termination sequence of HIV-1
   8976..9209    +  LTR            3' LTR (ΔU3): self-inactivating 3' long terminal repeat (LTR) from HIV-1
   9287..9408    +  polyA_signal   SV40 poly(A) signal: SV40 polyadenylation signal
   9448..9583    +  rep_origin     SV40 ori: SV40 origin of replication
   9604..9622    -  promoter       T7 promoter: promoter for bacteriophage T7 RNA polymerase
   9630..9785    +  CDS            lacZα (fragment): LacZα fragment of β-galactosidase; lacZ fragment
   9790..10218   +  rep_origin     f1 ori (sequence partly withheld): f1 bacteriophage origin of replication; arrow indicates direction of (+) strand synthesis
  10271..10375   +  promoter       AmpR promoter: bla
  10376..11236   +  CDS            AmpR: β-lactamase; bla; confers resistance to ampicillin, carbenicillin, and related antibiotics
  11407..11995   +  rep_origin     ori: high-copy-number ColE1/pMB1/pBR322/pUC origin of replication
  12178..12270   +  CDS            lacI (fragment): lac repressor; lacI; The lac repressor binds to the lac operator to inhibit transcription in E. coli. This inhibition can be relieved by adding lactose or isopropyl-β-D-thiogalactopyranoside (IPTG).
  12283..12304   +  protein_bind   CAP binding site: CAP binding activates transcription in the presence of cAMP. E. coli catabolite activator protein
  12319..12349   +  promoter       lac promoter: promoter for the E. coli lac operon
  12353..12375   +  protein_bind   lac operator (fragment): The lac repressor binds to the lac operator to inhibit transcription in E. coli. This inhibition can be relieved by adding lactose or isopropyl-β-D-thiogalactopyranoside (IPTG). lac repressor encoded by lacI
  12418..12436   +  promoter       T3 promoter: promoter for bacteriophage T3 RNA polymerase
