[The description below was written by a language model from this plasmid's Addgene catalogue record and pLannotate feature annotations shown in this document.]
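Description:
pLenti-VRERRA-P2A-GFP-PGK-Puro is a third-generation-style, self-inactivating HIV-1 lentiviral transfer vector adapted from lentiCRISPRv1, designed for constitutive expression of a Cas9 PAM variant in mammalian cells. The viral portion comprises an RSV promoter fused to a truncated 5' LTR, the Ψ packaging signal with a gag fragment, the Rev response element for Rev-dependent export of the genomic RNA, a cPPT/CTS to aid nuclear import, a WPRE to boost transcript stability and expression, and a ΔU3 3' LTR that inactivates LTR promoter activity after integration. In bacteria the plasmid is maintained by a ColE1/pUC-type origin and ampicillin resistance. The catalogue lists it as low copy even though the origin is annotated as a high-copy type. An f1 ori, SV40 ori and poly(A) signal, and lac-derived remnants are also present in the backbone.

The payload is a codon-optimized, synthetic Streptococcus pyogenes Cas9 carrying the D1135V, G1218R, R1335E and T1337R substitutions (the "VRERRA" variant), with an N-terminal FLAG tag and an N-terminal nuclear localization signal. It is driven by the short EF-1α core promoter (EF1s) and, according to the name and stated purpose, is linked through a P2A self-cleaving peptide to EGFP, so that nuclease and fluorescent reporter are produced as separate proteins from one transcript; the P2A itself is not annotated in the feature table. A downstream mouse PGK promoter independently drives puromycin N-acetyltransferase. Transduced cells can therefore be enriched by puromycin selection or by GFP fluorescence. No guide RNA cassette is annotated, so guides would have to be supplied separately. The vector was deposited alongside work on optimized genome and base editors in cells, organoids and mice.
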