Addgene plasmid #110865: pLenti-VRERRA-P2A-GFP-PGK-Puro
Purpose: Lentiviral vector for constitutive expression of Cas9-VRERRA-P2A-GFP in mammalian cells (codon optimized)
Depositing lab: Lukas Dow. Depositing organization: Cornell University. Publication: Optimized base editors enable efficient editing in cells, organoids and mice. Zafra MP, Schatoff EM, Katti A, Foronda M, Breinig M, Schweitzer AY, Simon A, Han T, Goswami S, Montgomery E, Thibado J, Kastenhuber ER, Sanchez-Rivera FJ, Shi J, Vakoc CR, Lowe SW, Tschaharganeh DF, Dow LE. Nat Biotechnol. 2018 Jul 3. pii: nbt.4194. doi: 10.1038/nbt.4194. PubMed 29969439.
Backbone
  Vector backbone: Adapted from lentiCRISPRv1
  Backbone size w/o insert (bp): 6296
  Vector type: Lentiviral
  Selectable markers: Puromycin ; GFP
Growth in bacteria
  Bacterial resistance: Ampicillin, 100 μg/mL
  Growth temperature: 30°C
  Growth strain: NEB Stable
  Copy number: Low Copy
Gene/Insert
  Gene/Insert name: Cas9-VRERRA (alt name: VRERRA)
  Species: Synthetic
  Insert size (bp): 4227
  Mutation: D1135V, G1218R, R1335E, T1337R, and NLS sequence at the N-terminus
  Promoter: EF1s
  Tag / fusion protein: FLAG (N terminal on insert)
  Cloning method: Gibson Cloning
  Sequencing primers: 5′ TAAGTGCAGTAGTCGCCGTG; 3′ TTAAGAATACCAGTCAATCTTTC
Terms and licenses: Academic/Nonprofit Terms; Industry Terms: Not Available to Industry
How to cite: pLenti-VRERRA-P2A-GFP-PGK-Puro was a gift from Lukas Dow (Addgene plasmid # 110865 ; http://n2t.net/addgene:110865 ; RRID:Addgene_110865)
